>Addgene plasmid #63787 | pGS1412 | depositor full sequence | sequence record 106472 | Full plasmid sequence, partially sequenced
CGAATTCATCGATGATATCAGATCCACTAGTGGCCTATGCGGCCGCGGATCTGCCGGTCTCCCTATAGTG
AGTCGTATTAATTTCGATAAGCCAGGTTAACCTGCATTAATGAATCGGCCAACGCGCGGGGAGAGGCGGT
TTGCGTATTGGGCGCTCTTCCGCTTCCTCGCTCACTGACTCGCTGCGCTCGGTCGTTCGGCTGCGGCGAG
CGGTATCAGCTCACTCAAAGGCGGTAATACGGTTATCCACAGAATCAGGGGATAACGCAGGAAAGAACAT
GTGAGCAAAAGGCCAGCAAAAGGCCAGGAACCGTAAAAAGGCCGCGTTGCTGGCGTTTTTCCATAGGCTC
CGCCCCCCTGACGAGCATCACAAAAATCGACGCTCAAGTCAGAGGTGGCGAAACCCGACAGGACTATAAA
GATACCAGGCGTTTCCCCCTGGAAGCTCCCTCGTGCGCTCTCCTGTTCCGACCCTGCCGCTTACCGGATA
CCTGTCCGCCTTTCTCCCTTCGGGAAGCGTGGCGCTTTCTCAATGCTCACGCTGTAGGTATCTCAGTTCG
GTGTAGGTCGTTCGCTCCAAGCTGGGCTGTGTGCACGAACCCCCCGTTCAGCCCGACCGCTGCGCCTTAT
CCGGTAACTATCGTCTTGAGTCCAACCCGGTAAGACACGACTTATCGCCACTGGCAGCAGCCACTGGTAA
CAGGATTAGCAGAGCGAGGTATGTAGGCGGTGCTACAGAGTTCTTGAAGTGGTGGCCTAACTACGGCTAC
ACTAGAAGGACAGTATTTGGTATCTGCGCTCTGCTGAAGCCAGTTACCTTCGGAAAAAGAGTTGGTAGCT
CTTGATCCGGCAAACAAACCACCGCTGGTAGCGGTGGTTTTTTTGTTTGCAAGCAGCAGATTACGCGCAG
AAAAAAAGGATCTCAAGAAGATCCTTTGATCTTTTCTACGGGGTCTGACGCTCAGTGGAACGAAAACTCA
CGTTAAGGGATTTTGGTCATGAGATTATCAAAAAGGATCTTCACCTAGATCCTTTTAAATTAAAAATGAA
GTTTTAAATCAATCTAAAGTATATATGAGTAAACTTGGTCTGACAGTTACCAATGCTTAATCAGTGAGGC
ACCTATCTCAGCGATCTGTCTATTTCGTTCATCCATAGTTGCCTGACTCCCCGTCGTGTAGATAACTACG
ATACGGGAGGGCTTACCATCTGGCCCCAGTGCTGCAATGATACCGCGAGACCCACGCTCACCGGCTCCAG
ATTTATCAGCAATAAACCAGCCAGCCGGAAGGGCCGAGCGCAGAAGTGGTCCTGCAACTTTATCCGCCTC
CATCCAGTCTATTAATTGTTGCCGGGAAGCTAGAGTAAGTAGTTCGCCAGTTAATAGTTTGCGCAACGTT
GTTGCCATTGCTACAGGCATCGTGGTGTCACGCTCGTCGTTTGGTATGGCTTCATTCAGCTCCGGTTCCC
AACGATCAAGGCGAGTTACATGATCCCCCATGTTGTGCAAAAAAGCGGTTAGCTCCTTCGGTCCTCCGAT
CGTTGTCAGAAGTAAGTTGGCCGCAGTGTTATCACTCATGGTTATGGCAGCACTGCATAATTCTCTTACT
GTCATGCCATCCGTAAGATGCTTTTCTGTGACTGGTGAGTACTCAACCAAGTCATTCTGAGAATAGTGTA
TGCGGCGACCGAGTTGCTCTTGCCCGGCGTCAATACGGGATAATACCGCGCCACATAGCAGAACTTTAAA
AGTGCTCATCATTGGAAAACGTTCTTCGGGGCGAAAACTCTCAAGGATCTTACCGCTGTTGAGATCCAGT
TCGATGTAACCCACTCGTGCACCCAACTGATCTTCAGCATCTTTTACTTTCACCAGCGTTTCTGGGTGAG
CAAAAACAGGAAGGCAAAATGCCGCAAAAAAGGGAATAAGGGCGACACGGAAATGTTGAATACTCATACT
CTTCCTTTTTCAATATTATTGAAGCATTTATCAGGGTTATTGTCTCATGAGCGGATACATATTTGAATGT
ATTTAGAAAAATAAACAAATAGGGGTTCCGCGCACATTTCCCCGAAAAGTGCCACCTGACGTCTAAGAAA
CCATTATTATCATGACATTAACCTATAAAAATAGGCGTATCACGAGGCCCTTTCGTCTCGCGCGTTTCGG
TGATGACGGTGAAAACCTCTGACACATGCAGCTCCCGGAGACGGTCACAGCTTGTCTGTAAGCGGATGCC
GGGAGCAGACAAGCCCGTCAGGGCGCGTCAGCGGGTGTTGGCGGGTGTCGGGGCTGGCTTAACTATGCGG
CATCAGAGCAGATTGTACTGAGAGTGCACCATATGGACATATTGTCGTTAGAACGCGGCTACAATTAATA
CATAACCTTATGTATCATACACATACGATTTAGGTGACACTATAGAACGCGGCCGCCAGCTGAAGCTTCG
TACGCTGCAGGTCGACGGATCGGTGACGGTGCTGGTTTAATTAACATGTCTAAAGGTGAAGAATTATTCA
CTGGTGTTGTCCCAATTTTGGTTGAATTAGATGGTGATGTTAATGGTCACAAATTTTCTGTCTCCGGTGA
AGGTGAAGGTGATGCTACTTACGGTAAATTGACCTTAAAATTTATTTGTACTACTGGTAAATTGCCAGTT
CCATGGCCAACCTTAGTCACTACTTTAGGTTATGGTTTGATGTGTTTTGCTAGATACCCAGATCATATGA
AACAACATGACTTTTTCAAGTCTGCCATGCCAGAAGGTTATGTTCAAGAAAGAACTATTTTTTTCAAAGA
TGACGGTAACTACAAGACCAGAGCTGAAGTCAAGTTTGAAGGTGATACCTTAGTTAATAGAATCGAATTA
AAAGGTATTGATTTTAAAGAAGATGGTAACATTTTAGGTCACAAATTGGAATACAACTATAACTCTCACA
ATGTTTACATCATGGCTGACAAACAAAAGAATGGTATCAAGGTTAACTTCAAAATTAGACACAACATTGA
AGATGGTTCCGTTCAATTAGCTGACCATTATCAACAAAATACTCCAATTGGTGATGGTCCAGTCTTGTTA
CCAGACAACCATTACTTATCCTATCAATCTGCCTTATCCAAAGATCCAAACGAAAAGAGAGACCACATGG
TCTTGTTAGAATTTGTTACTGCTGCTGGTATTACCCATGGTATGGATGAATTGTACAAAGGTAGTGCTTG
GAGTCATCCACAATTCGAAAAATAAGGTACCGCGCGCGCCACTTCTAAATAAGCGAATTTCTTATGATTT
ATGATTTTTATTATTAAATAAGTTATAAAAAAAATAAGTGTATACAAATTTTAAAGTGACTCTTAGGTTT
TAAAACGAAAATTCTTATTCTTGAGTAACTCTTTCCTGTAGGTCAGGTTGCTTTCTCAGGTATAGTATGA
GGTCGCTCTTATTGACCACACCTCTACCGGCAGATCCGCTAGGGATAACAGGGTAATATAGATCTGTTTA
GCTTGCCTCGTCCCCGCCGGGTCACCCGGCCAGCGACATGGAGGCCCAGAATACCCTCCTTGACAGTCTT
GACGTGCGCAGCTCNGGGGCATGATGTGACTGTCGCCCGTACATTTAGCCCATACATCCCCATGTATAAT
CATTTGCATCCATACATTTTGATGGCCGCACGGCGCGAAGCAAAAATTACGGCTCCTCGCTGCGGACCTG
CGAGCAGGGAAACGCTCCCCTCACAGACGCGTTGAATTGTCCCCACGCCGCGCCCCTGTAGAGAAATATA
AAAGGTTAGGATTTGCCACTGAGGTTCTTCTTTCATATACTTCCTTTTAAAATCTTGCTAGGATACAGTT
CTCACATCACATCCGAACATAAACAACCATGACAGTCAACACTAAGACCTATAGTGAGAGAGCAGAAACT
CATGCCTCACCAGTAGCACAACGATTATTTCGATTAATGGAACTGAAGAAAACCAATTTATGTGCATCAA
TTGATGTTGATACCACTAAGGAATTCCTTGAATTAATTGATAAATTGGGTCCTTATGTATGCTTAATCAA
GACTCATATTGATATAATCAATGATTTTTCCTATGAATCCACTATTGAACCATTATTAGAACTTTCACGT
AAACATCAATTTATGATTTTTGAAGATAGAAAATTTGCTGATATTGGTAATACCGTGAAGAAACAATATA
TTGGTGGAGTTTATAAAATTAGTAGTTGGGCAGATATTACTAATGCTCATGGTGTCACTGGGAATGGAGT
AGTTGAAGGATTAAAACAGGGAGCTAAAGAAACCACCACCAACCAAGAGCCAAGAGGGTTATTGATGTTA
GCTGAATTATCATCAGTGGGATCATTAGCATATGGAGAATATTCTCAAAAAACTGTTGAAATTGCTAAAT
CCGATAAGGAATTTGTTATTGGATTTATTGCCCAACGTGATATGGGTGGACAAGAAGAAGGATTTGATTG
GCTTATTATGACACCTGGAGTTGGATTAGATGATAAAGGTGATGGATTAGGACAACAATATAGAACTGTT
GATGAAGTTGTTAGCACTGGAACTGATATTATCATTGTTGGTAGAGGATTGTTTGGTAAAGGAAGAGATC
CAGATATTGAAGGTAAAAGGTATAGAGATGCTGGTTGGAATGCTTATTTGAAAAAGACTGGCCAATTATA
ATCAGTACTGACAATAAAAAGATTCTTGTTTTCAAGAACTTGTCATTTGTATAGTTTTTTTATATTGTAG
TTGTTCTATTTTAATCAAATGTTAGCGTGATTTATATTTTTTTTCGCCTCGACATCATCTGCCCAGATGC
GAAGTTAAGTGCGCAGAAAGTAATATCATGCGTCAATCGTATGTGAATGCTGGTCGCTATACTGCTGTCG
ATTCGATACTAACGCCGCCATCCAGTGTCGAAAACGAGCT
Features (pLannotate 1.2.2; 13 found; start..end, strand, type, name):
     62..80      -  promoter       T7 promoter: promoter for bacteriophage T7 RNA polymerase
    102..155     -  CDS            lacI (fragment): lac repressor; lacI; The lac repressor binds to the lac operator to inhibit transcription in E. coli. This inhibition can be relieved by adding lactose or isopropyl-β-D-thiogalactopyranoside (IPTG).
    338..926     -  rep_origin     ori: high-copy-number ColE1/pMB1/pBR322/pUC origin of replication
   1097..1957    -  CDS            AmpR: β-lactamase; bla; confers resistance to ampicillin, carbenicillin, and related antibiotics
   1958..2062    -  promoter       AmpR promoter: bla
   2157..2192    +  CDS            rop (fragment): Rop protein, which maintains plasmids at low copy number; rop
   2294..2345    +  misc_feature   bom (fragment): basis of mobility region from pBR322
   2408..2426    +  promoter       SP6 promoter: promoter for bacteriophage SP6 RNA polymerase
   2496..3209    +  CDS            10B: 10B is a fluorescent protein published in 1996, derived from Aequorea victoria.
   3273..3460    +  terminator     ADH1 terminator: S. cerevisiae ADH1; transcription terminator for the S. cerevisiae alcohol dehydrogenase 1 (ADH1) gene
   3535..3878    +  promoter       TEF promoter: Ashbya gossypii TEF promoter
   3897..4685    +  CDS            URA3: PYRF_YEAST - Experimental evidence at protein level: Swiss-Prot protein existence level 1. From Saccharomyces cerevisiae (strain ATCC 204508 / S288c) (Baker's yeast).
   4697..4894    +  terminator     TEF terminator: Ashbya gossypii TEF terminator
