[The description below was written by a language model from this plasmid's Addgene catalogue record and pLannotate feature annotations shown in this document.]
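Description:
pGS1412 is a high-copy E. coli cloning plasmid of about 4.9 kb, built on the pKT175 yeast tagging backbone. It serves as a template for generating homologous-recombination cassettes in Saccharomyces cerevisiae rather than as an expression vector in its own right. It is propagated in bacteria through a ColE1/pUC-type origin and selected with ampicillin via the β-lactamase gene and its native promoter. The feature table shows no yeast replication origin or centromere, consistent with a plasmid whose cassette is meant to be integrated into the genome rather than maintained episomally. Short lacI, rop and bom fragments appear to be backbone remnants. T7 and SP6 promoters flank the cassette region, and the record lists T7 as a sequencing primer site.

The payload is a promoterless tagging module followed by a selectable marker. An Aequorea victoria-derived yellow fluorescent protein coding sequence, annotated as the variant 10B and described in the record as eCitrine, is extended by a Strep-tag II. The tag itself is not annotated separately in the feature table, but it was added at a KpnI site according to the record and accounts for the small size increase over the backbone. The S. cerevisiae ADH1 terminator follows the fusion tag. Downstream lies a URA3 marker driven by the Ashbya gossypii TEF promoter and closed by the TEF terminator, allowing uracil prototrophy selection in ura3 strains.

When the cassette is integrated in frame at the 3′ end of a chromosomal gene, the target is expressed from its own promoter as a C-terminal eCitrine-Strep-tag II fusion. This allows both fluorescence localisation and Strep-Tactin-based affinity purification of endogenous protein assemblies. The deposited full sequence is noted as only partially verified by sequencing.
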