Addgene plasmid #63787: pGS1412
Purpose: Vector to create a cassette for homologous recombination in S. cerevisiae; adds a C-terminal eCitrine Strep-tag II followed by URA3 selection marker
Depositing lab: Monika Golas & Bjoern Sander. Depositing organization: Aarhus University. Publication: Strep-tag II and Twin-Strep Based Cassettes for Protein Tagging by Homologous Recombination and Characterization of Endogenous Macromolecular Assemblies in Saccharomyces cerevisiae. Rai J, Pemmasani JK, Voronovsky A, Jensen IS, Manavalan A, Nyengaard JR, Golas MM, Sander B. Mol Biotechnol. 2014 Jun 27. 10.1007/s12033-014-9778-5 PubMed 24969434.
Backbone
  Vector backbone: pKT175
  Backbone manufacturer: Mark A. Sheff and Kurt S. Thorn
  Backbone size w/o insert (bp): 4900
  Total vector size (bp): 4940
  Vector type: E. coli cloning vector
  Selectable markers: URA3
Growth in bacteria
  Bacterial resistance: Ampicillin, 100 μg/mL
  Growth temperature: 37°C
  Growth strain: Top10
  Copy number: High Copy
Gene/Insert
  Gene/Insert name: eCitrine-Strep-tag II followed by URA3 selection marker
  Species: E. coli cloning vector
  Promoter: none
  Tag / fusion protein: eCitrine-Strep-tag II (C terminal on backbone)
  Cloning method: Restriction Enzyme; 5′ cloning site KpnI (not destroyed); 3′ cloning site KpnI (destroyed during cloning)
  Sequencing primers: 5′ T7; 3′ pQE
Resource information
  A portion of this plasmid was derived from a plasmid made by: Mark A. Sheff and Kurt S. Thorn (pKT175)
Terms and licenses: Academic/Nonprofit Terms; Industry Terms: Not Available to Industry
Depositor comments: The Strep-tag II sequence is adapted from the sequence of commercial Strep-tag II plasmids offered by IBA, Goettingen, Germany.
How to cite: pGS1412 was a gift from Monika Golas & Bjoern Sander (Addgene plasmid # 63787 ; http://n2t.net/addgene:63787 ; RRID:Addgene_63787)
