>Addgene plasmid #63787 | pGS1412 | addgene partial sequence | sequence record 109510 | T7 5'-TAATACGACTCACTATAGGG-3'
CCGCGGCCGCATAGGCCACTAGTGGATCTGATATCATCGATGAATTCGAGCTCGTTTTCGACACTGGATG
GCGGCGTTAGTATCGAATCGACAGCAGTATAGCGACCAGCATTCACATACGATTGACGCATGATATTACT
TTCTGCGCACTTAACTTCGCATCTGGGCAGATGATGTCGAGGCGAAAAAAAATATAAATCACGCTAACAT
TTGATTAAAATAGAACAACTACAATATAAAAAAACTATACAAATGACAAGTTCTTGAAAACAAGAATCTT
TTTATTGTCAGTACTGATTATAATTGGCCAGTCTTTTTCAAATAAGCATTCCAACCAGCATCTCTATACC
TTTTACCTTCAATATCTGGATCTCTTCCTTTACCAAACAATCCTCTACCAACAATGATAATATCAGTTCC
AGTGCTAACAACTTCATCAACAGTTCTATATTGTTGTCCTAATCCATCACCTTTATCATCTAATCCAACT
CCAGGTGTCATAATAAGCCAATCAAATCCTTCTTCTTGTCCACCCATATCACGTTGGGCAATAAATCCAA
TAACAAATTCCTTATCGGATTTAGCAATTTCAACAGTTTTTTGAGAATATTCTCCATATGCTAATGATCC
CACTGATGATAATTCAGCTAACATCAATAACCCTCTTGGCTCTTGGTTGGTGGTGGTTTCTTTAGCTCCC
TGTTTTAATCCTTCAACTACTCCATTCCCAGTGACACCATGAGCATTAGTAATATCTGCCCAACTACTAA
TTTTATAAACTCCACCAATATATTGTTTCTTCACGGTATTACCAATATCAGCAAATTTTCTATCTTCAAA
AATCATAAATTGATGTTTACGTGAAAGTTCTAATAATGGTTCAATAGTGGATTCATAGGAAAAATCATTG
ATTATATCAATATGAGTCTTGATTAAGCATACATAAGGACCCAATTTATCAATTAATTCAAGGAATTCCT
TAGTG
