>Addgene plasmid #63787 | pGS1412 | addgene partial sequence | sequence record 109515 | Sp6 5'-ATTTAGGTGACACTATAG-3'
AAGCTTCGTACGCTGCAGGTCGACGGATCGGTGACGGTGCTGGTTTAATTAACATGTCTAAAGGTGAAGA
ATTATTCACTGGTGTTGTCCCAATTTTGGTTGAATTAGATGGTGATGTTAATGGTCACAAATTTTCTGTC
TCCGGTGAAGGTGAAGGTGATGCTACTTACGGTAAATTGACCTTAAAATTTATTTGTACTACTGGTAAAT
TGCCAGTTCCATGGCCAACCTTAGTCACTACTTTAGGTTATGGTTTGATGTGTTTTGCTAGATACCCAGA
TCATATGAAACAACATGACTTTTTCAAGTCTGCCATGCCAGAAGGTTATGTTCAAGAAAGAACTATTTTT
TTCAAAGATGACGGTAACTACAAGACCAGAGCTGAAGTCAAGTTTGAAGGTGATACCTTAGTTAATAGAA
TCGAATTAAAAGGTATTGATTTTAAAGAAGATGGTAACATTTTAGGTCACAAATTGGAATACAACTATAA
CTCTCACAATGTTTACATCATGGCTGACAAACAAAAGAATGGTATCAAGGTTAACTTCAAAATTAGACAC
AACATTGAAGATGGTTCCGTTCAATTAGCTGACCATTATCAACAAAATACTCCAATTGGTGATGGTCCAG
TCTTGTTACCAGACAACCATTACTTATCCTATCAATCTGCCTTATCCAAAGATCCAAACGAAAAGAGAGA
CCACATGGTCTTGTTAGAATTTGTTACTGCTGCTGGTATTACCCATGGTATGGATGAATTGTACAAAGGT
AGTGCTTGGAGTCATCCACAATTCGAAAAATAAGGTACCGCGCGCGCCACTTCTAAATAAGCGAATTTCT
TATGATTTATGATTTTTATTATTAAATAAGTTATAAAAAAAATAAGTGTATACAAATTTTAAAGTGACTC
TTAGGTTTTAAAACGAAAATTCTTATTCTTGAGTAACTCTTTCCTGTAGGTCA
